Addgene plasmid #86745: mCherry-UVRAG S498D
Purpose: N-terminal mCherry-tagged protein expression in mammalian cells
Depositing lab: Do-Hyung Kim. Depositing organization: University of Minnesota. Publication: mTORC1 phosphorylates UVRAG to negatively regulate autophagosome and endosome maturation. Kim YM, Jung CH, Seo M, Kim EK, Park JM, Bae SS, Kim DH. Mol Cell. 2015 Jan 22;57(2):207-18. doi: 10.1016/j.molcel.2014.11.013. Epub 2014 Dec 18. PubMed 25533187.
Backbone
  Vector backbone: pmCherry-1
  Vector type: Mammalian Expression
Growth in bacteria
  Bacterial resistance: Kanamycin, 50 μg/mL
  Growth temperature: 37°C
  Growth strain: DH5alpha
  Copy number: High Copy
Gene/Insert
  Gene/Insert name: human UVRAG
  Species: H. sapiens (human)
  Insert size (bp): 2100
  Mutation: S498D
  Entrez Gene: UVRAG (a.k.a. DHTX, VPS38, p63)
  Promoter: CMV
  Tag / fusion protein: mCherry (N terminal on backbone)
  Cloning method: Unknown
  Sequencing primers: 5′ CMV-F
Terms and licenses: Academic/Nonprofit Terms; Industry Terms: Not Available to Industry
Depositor comments: IMAGE: 6186860
How to cite: mCherry-UVRAG S498D was a gift from Do-Hyung Kim (Addgene plasmid # 86745 ; http://n2t.net/addgene:86745 ; RRID:Addgene_86745)
