[The description below was written by a language model from this plasmid's Addgene catalogue record and pLannotate feature annotations shown in this document.]
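Description:
mCherry-UVRAG S498D is a mammalian expression plasmid built on the pmCherry-1 backbone that produces human UVRAG fused at its N-terminus to the red fluorescent protein mCherry. In the 6.8 kb sequence record, the human cytomegalovirus immediate early enhancer and promoter drive an mCherry coding sequence that is followed by a short remnant of the multiple cloning site and then the roughly 2.1 kb UVRAG open reading frame, with an SV40 polyadenylation signal terminating the transcript. The small SV40 large T antigen fragment annotated just upstream of that signal is most likely part of the SV40 terminator region rather than a functional element. The insert carries the S498D substitution, replacing serine 498 with aspartate. Such a change is commonly used to mimic constitutive phosphorylation, although the record itself does not state this intent. The cloning method is not recorded.

The plasmid is maintained in bacteria at high copy through a ColE1/pUC-type origin and is selected with kanamycin. The NeoR/KanR gene (Tn5 aminoglycoside phosphotransferase) sits downstream of both a bacterial bla promoter and the SV40 enhancer/early promoter and ends with an HSV TK polyadenylation signal, so the same marker can confer kanamycin resistance in E. coli and G418 resistance in transfected mammalian cells. An f1 origin is also present, and the short ble and bGH poly(A) fragments appear to be backbone remnants. The construct allows expression and fluorescence-based visualisation of the UVRAG mutant in mammalian cells. The associated work concerns mTORC1 phosphorylation of UVRAG and its role in regulating autophagosome and endosome maturation.
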