Features (pLannotate 1.2.2; 15 found; start..end, strand, type, name):
     61..364     +  enhancer       CMV enhancer: human cytomegalovirus immediate early enhancer
    365..568     +  promoter       CMV promoter: human cytomegalovirus (CMV) immediate early promoter
    613..1320    +  CDS            mCherry: mCherry is a basic (constitutively fluorescent) red fluorescent protein published in 2004, derived from Discosoma sp.. It is reported to be a very rapidly-maturing monomer with low acid sensitivity.
   1321..1339    +  misc_feature   MCS (fragment): multiple cloning site
   1348..3444    +  CDS            UVRAG: UVRAG_HUMAN - Experimental evidence at protein level: Swiss-Prot protein existence level 1. Involved in maintaining chromosomal stability. Promotes DNA double-strand break (DSB) repair by association with DNA-dependent protein kinase complex DNA-PK and activating it in non-homologous end joining (NHEJ) (PubMed:22542840). Required for centrosome stability and proper chromosome segregation (PubMed:22542840). From Homo sapiens (Human).
   3478..3562    +  CDS            large T antigen (fragment): large T antigen from SV40 (simian virus 40)
   3585..3706    +  polyA_signal   SV40 poly(A) signal: SV40 polyadenylation signal
   3740..4168    -  rep_origin     f1 ori (sequence partly withheld): f1 bacteriophage origin of replication; arrow indicates direction of (+) strand synthesis
   4195..4299    +  promoter       AmpR promoter: bla
   4301..4658    +  promoter       SV40 promoter: SV40 enhancer and early promoter
   4693..5487    +  CDS            NeoR/KanR: aminoglycoside phosphotransferase from Tn5; aph(3')-II (or nptII); confers resistance to neomycin, kanamycin, and G418 (Geneticin®)
   5508..5660    +  CDS            ble (fragment): BLE_KLEPN - Experimental evidence at protein level: Swiss-Prot protein existence level 1. Binding protein with a strong affinity to the bleomycin family of antibiotics. Binds to CL990; an antimitotic-antibiotic compound. From Klebsiella pneumoniae.
   5719..5766    +  polyA_signal   HSV TK poly(A) signal: herpes simplex virus thymidine kinase polyadenylation signal (Cole and Stacy, 1985)
   5857..5873    -  polyA_signal   bGH poly(A) signal (fragment): bovine growth hormone polyadenylation signal
   6095..6683    +  rep_origin     ori: high-copy-number ColE1/pMB1/pBR322/pUC origin of replication
>Addgene plasmid #86745 | mCherry-UVRAG S498D | addgene full sequence | sequence record 170512 | Addgene NGS Result
TAGTTATTAATAGTAATCAATTACGGGGTCATTAGTTCATAGCCCATATATGGAGTTCCGCGTTACATAA
CTTACGGTAAATGGCCCGCCTGGCTGACCGCCCAACGACCCCCGCCCATTGACGTCAATAATGACGTATG
TTCCCATAGTAACGCCAATAGGGACTTTCCATTGACGTCAATGGGTGGAGTATTTACGGTAAACTGCCCA
CTTGGCAGTACATCAAGTGTATCATATGCCAAGTACGCCCCCTATTGACGTCAATGACGGTAAATGGCCC
GCCTGGCATTATGCCCAGTACATGACCTTATGGGACTTTCCTACTTGGCAGTACATCTACGTATTAGTCA
TCGCTATTACCATGGTGATGCGGTTTTGGCAGTACATCAATGGGCGTGGATAGCGGTTTGACTCACGGGG
ATTTCCAAGTCTCCACCCCATTGACGTCAATGGGAGTTTGTTTTGGCACCAAAATCAACGGGACTTTCCA
AAATGTCGTAACAACTCCGCCCCATTGACGCAAATGGGCGGTAGGCGTGTACGGTGGGAGGTCTATATAA
GCAGAGCTGGTTTAGTGAACCGTCAGATCCGCTAGCGCTACCGGTCGCCACCATGGTGAGCAAGGGCGAG
GAGGATAACATGGCCATCATCAAGGAGTTCATGCGCTTCAAGGTGCACATGGAGGGCTCCGTGAACGGCC
ACGAGTTCGAGATCGAGGGCGAGGGCGAGGGCCGCCCCTACGAGGGCACCCAGACCGCCAAGCTGAAGGT
GACCAAGGGTGGCCCCCTGCCCTTCGCCTGGGACATCCTGTCCCCTCAGTTCATGTACGGCTCCAAGGCC
TACGTGAAGCACCCCGCCGACATCCCCGACTACTTGAAGCTGTCCTTCCCCGAGGGCTTCAAGTGGGAGC
GCGTGATGAACTTCGAGGACGGCGGCGTGGTGACCGTGACCCAGGACTCCTCCCTGCAGGACGGCGAGTT
CATCTACAAGGTGAAGCTGCGCGGCACCAACTTCCCCTCCGACGGCCCCGTAATGCAGAAGAAGACCATG
GGCTGGGAGGCCTCCTCCGAGCGGATGTACCCCGAGGACGGCGCCCTGAAGGGCGAGATCAAGCAGAGGC
TGAAGCTGAAGGACGGCGGCCACTACGACGCTGAGGTCAAGACCACCTACAAGGCCAAGAAGCCCGTGCA
GCTGCCCGGCGCCTACAACGTCAACATCAAGTTGGACATCACCTCCCACAACGAGGACTACACCATCGTG
GAACAGTACGAACGCGCCGAGGGCCGCCACTCCACCGGCGGCATGGACGAGCTGTACAAGTCCGGACTCA
GATCTCGAGGGTCGACCATGAGCGCCTCCGCGTCGGTCGGGGGCCAGGTCCCCCAGCCACCCCCGGGCCC
GGCCGCTGCTCTGCCTCCCGGTTCTGCCGCGCGGGCCCTGCATGTGGAGCTGCCGTCTCAGCAGCGGCGT
CTTCGACATCTTCGGAACATTGCTGCCCGGAACATTGTTAATAGAAATGGCCATCAGCTCCTTGATACCT
ACTTTACACTTCACTTGTGTAGTACTGAAAAGATATATAAAGAATTTTATAGAAGTGAAGTGATTAAGAA
TTCCTTGAATCCCACGTGGCGAAGTCTCGATTTTGGAATTATGCCAGACCGTCTTGATACATCTGTGTCT
TGTTTCGTGGTGAAGATATGGGGTGGAAAGGAGAACATCTACCAGCTGTTGATTGAATGGAAAGTCTGTT
TGGATGGGCTGAAATACTTGGGTCAGCAGATTCATGCCCGAAACCAAAATGAAATAATTTTTGGGCTGAA
TGATGGATACTATGGTGCTCCATTTGAACATAAGGGTTATTCAAATGCTCAGAAGACTATTCTTCTGCAG
GTGGATCAGAACTGTGTTCGCAATTCTTACGATGTCTTCTCTTTGCTACGGCTTCATAGAGCCCAGTGTG
CAATTAAACAGACTCAGGTAACTGTTCAGAAAATTGGAAAGGAAATTGAAGAAAAACTAAGACTCACATC
TACAAGCAATGAACTGAAAAAAAAAAGTGAATGCCTGCAGTTAAAAATTTTGGTGCTTCAGAATGAACTG
GAACGGCAGAAGAAAGCTTTGGGACGGGAGGTGGCATTACTGCATAAGCAACAAATTGCATTACAAGACA
AAGGAAGTGCATTTTCAGCTGAGCACCTCAAACTTCAACTCCAGAAGGAATCCCTAAATGAGCTGAGGAA
GGAGTGCACTGCAAAAAGAGAACTCTTCTTGAAGACTAATGCTCAGTTGACAATTCGTTGCAGGCAGTTA
CTCTCTGAGCTTTCCTACATTTACCCTATTGATTTGAATGAACATAAGGATTACTTTGTATGCGGTGTCA
AGTTGCCTAATTCTGAGGACTTCCAAGCAAAAGATGATGGAAGCATTGCTGTTGCCCTTGGTTATACTGC
ACATCTGGTCTCCATGATTTCCTTTTTCCTACAAGTGCCCCTCAGATATCCTATAATTCATAAGGGGTCT
AGATCAACAATCAAAGACAATATCAATGACAAACTGACGGAAAAGGAGAGAGAGTTTCCACTGTATCCAA
AAGGAGGGGAGAAGTTGCAGTTTGATTATGGTGTCTATCTTCTGAACAAAAATATAGCACAGCTAAGATA
TCAACATGGACTAGGGACTCCAGACTTGCGGCAAACCCTTCCCAACCTGAAAAACTTCATGGAGCATGGA
CTAATGGTCAGGTGTGACAGACATCACACCTCCAGTGCAATCCCTGTTCCTAAGAGACAAAGCTCCATAT
TTGGGGGTGCAGATGTAGGCTTCTCTGGGGGGATCCCTGACCCAGACAAAGGACATCGAAAACGGGCCAG
CTCTGAGAATGAGAGACTTCAGTACAAAACCCCTCCTCCCAGTTACAACTCAGCATTAGCCCAGCCTGTG
ACCACCGTCCCCTCCATGGGAGAGACCGAGAGAAAGATAACATCTCTATCCTCCTCCTTGGATACCTCCT
TGGACTTCTCCAAAGAAAACAAGAAAAAAGGAGAGGATCTAGTTGGCAGCTTAAACGGAGGCCACGCGAA
TGTGCACCCTAGCCAAGAACAAGGAGAAGCCCTCTCCGGGCACCGGGCCACAGTCAATGGCACTCTCCTA
CCCAGCGAGCAGGCCGGGTCCGCCAGTGTCCAGCTTCCAGGCGAGTTCCACCCAGTCTCAGAAGCTGAGC
TCTGCTGTACTGTGGAGCAAGCAGAAGAAATCATCGGGCTGGAAGCCACAGGTTTCGCCTCAGGTGATCA
GCTAGAAGCATTTAACTGCATCCCAGTGGACAGTGCTGTGGCAGTAGAGTGTGACGAACAAGTTCTGGGA
GAATTTGAAGAGTTCTCCCGAAGGATCTATGCACTGAATGAAAACGTATCCAGCTTCCGCCGGCCGCGCA
GGAGTTCCGATAAGTGAGCGGCCGCAGATCCACCGGATCTAGATAACTGATCATAATCAGCCATACCACA
TTTGTAGAGGTTTTACTTGCTTTAAAAAACCTCCCACACCTCCCCCTGAACCTGAAACATAAAATGAATG
CAATTGTTGTTGTTAACTTGTTTATTGCAGCTTATAATGGTTACAAATAAAGCAATAGCATCACAAATTT
CACAAATAAAGCATTTTTTTCACTGCATTCTAGTTGTGGTTTGTCCAAACTCATCAATGTATCTTAACGC
GTAAATTGTAAGCGTTAATATTTTGTTAAAATTCGCGTTAAATTTTTGTTAAATCAGCTCATTTTTTAAC
CAATAGGCCGAAATCGGCAAAATCCCTTATAAATCAAAAGAATAGACCGAGATAGGGT
[37 nt withheld, positions 3839-3875]
AAAGAACGTGGACTCCAACGTCAAAGG
[49 nt withheld, positions 3903-3951]
T
[91 nt withheld, positions 3953-4043]
G
[124 nt withheld, positions 4045-4168]
CAGGTGGCACTTTTCGGGGAAATGTGCGCGGAACCCCTATTTGTTTATTTTTCTAAATACATTCAAATAT
GTATCCGCTCATGAGACAATAACCCTGATAAATGCTTCAATAATATTGAAAAAGGAAGAGTCCTGAGGCG
GAAAGAACCAGCTGTGGAATGTGTGTCAGTTAGGGTGTGGAAAGTCCCCAGGCTCCCCAGCAGGCAGAAG
TATGCAAAGCATGCATCTCAATTAGTCAGCAACCAGGTGTGGAAAGTCCCCAGGCTCCCCAGCAGGCAGA
AGTATGCAAAGCATGCATCTCAATTAGTCAGCAACCATAGTCCCGCCCCTAACTCCGCCCATCCCGCCCC
TAACTCCGCCCAGTTCCGCCCATTCTCCGCCCCATGGCTGACTAATTTTTTTTATTTATGCAGAGGCCGA
GGCCGCCTCGGCCTCTGAGCTATTCCAGAAGTAGTGAGGAGGCTTTTTTGGAGGCCTAGGCTTTTGCAAA
GATCGATCAAGAGACAGGATGAGGATCGTTTCGCATGATTGAACAAGATGGATTGCACGCAGGTTCTCCG
GCCGCTTGGGTGGAGAGGCTATTCGGCTATGACTGGGCACAACAGACAATCGGCTGCTCTGATGCCGCCG
TGTTCCGGCTGTCAGCGCAGGGGCGCCCGGTTCTTTTTGTCAAGACCGACCTGTCCGGTGCCCTGAATGA
ACTGCAAGACGAGGCAGCGCGGCTATCGTGGCTGGCCACGACGGGCGTTCCTTGCGCAGCTGTGCTCGAC
GTTGTCACTGAAGCGGGAAGGGACTGGCTGCTATTGGGCGAAGTGCCGGGGCAGGATCTCCTGTCATCTC
ACCTTGCTCCTGCCGAGAAAGTATCCATCATGGCTGATGCAATGCGGCGGCTGCATACGCTTGATCCGGC
TACCTGCCCATTCGACCACCAAGCGAAACATCGCATCGAGCGAGCACGTACTCGGATGGAAGCCGGTCTT
GTCGATCAGGATGATCTGGACGAAGAGCATCAGGGGCTCGCGCCAGCCGAACTGTTCGCCAGGCTCAAGG
CGAGCATGCCCGACGGCGAGGATCTCGTCGTGACCCATGGCGATGCCTGCTTGCCGAATATCATGGTGGA
AAATGGCCGCTTTTCTGGATTCATCGACTGTGGCCGGCTGGGTGTGGCGGACCGCTATCAGGACATAGCG
TTGGCTACCCGTGATATTGCTGAAGAGCTTGGCGGCGAATGGGCTGACCGCTTCCTCGTGCTTTACGGTA
TCGCCGCTCCCGATTCGCAGCGCATCGCCTTCTATCGCCTTCTTGACGAGTTCTTCTGAGCGGGACTCTG
GGGTTCGAAATGACCGACCAAGCGACGCCCAACCTGCCATCACGAGATTTCGATTCCACCGCCGCCTTCT
ATGAAAGGTTGGGCTTCGGAATCGTTTTCCGGGACGCCGGCTGGATGATCCTCCAGCGCGGGGATCTCAT
GCTGGAGTTCTTCGCCCACCCTAGGGGGAGGCTAACTGAAACACGGAAGGAGACAATACCGGAAGGAACC
CGCGCTATGACGGCAATAAAAAGACAGAATAAAACGCACGGTGTTGGGTCGTTTGTTCATAAACGCGGGG
TTCGGTCCCAGGGCTGGCACTCTGTCGATACCCCACCGAGACCCCATTGGGGCCAATACGCCCGCGTTTC
TTCCTTTTCCCCACCCCACCCCCCAAGTTCGGGTGAAGGCCCAGGGCTCGCAGCCAACGTCGGGGCGGCA
GGCCCTGCCATAGCCTCAGGTTACTCATATATACTTTAGATTGATTTAAAACTTCATTTTTAATTTAAAA
GGATCTAGGTGAAGATCCTTTTTGATAATCTCATGACCAAAATCCCTTAACGTGAGTTTTCGTTCCACTG
AGCGTCAGACCCCGTAGAAAAGATCAAAGGATCTTCTTGAGATCCTTTTTTTCTGCGCGTAATCTGCTGC
TTGCAAACAAAAAAACCACCGCTACCAGCGGTGGTTTGTTTGCCGGATCAAGAGCTACCAACTCTTTTTC
CGAAGGTAACTGGCTTCAGCAGAGCGCAGATACCAAATACTGTTCTTCTAGTGTAGCCGTAGTTAGGCCA
CCACTTCAAGAACTCTGTAGCACCGCCTACATACCTCGCTCTGCTAATCCTGTTACCAGTGGCTGCTGCC
AGTGGCGATAAGTCGTGTCTTACCGGGTTGGACTCAAGACGATAGTTACCGGATAAGGCGCAGCGGTCGG
GCTGAACGGGGGGTTCGTGCACACAGCCCAGCTTGGAGCGAACGACCTACACCGAACTGAGATACCTACA
GCGTGAGCTATGAGAAAGCGCCACGCTTCCCGAAGGGAGAAAGGCGGACAGGTATCCGGTAAGCGGCAGG
GTCGGAACAGGAGAGCGCACGAGGGAGCTTCCAGGGGGAAACGCCTGGTATCTTTATAGTCCTGTCGGGT
TTCGCCACCTCTGACTTGAGCGTCGATTTTTGTGATGCTCGTCAGGGGGGCGGAGCCTATGGAAAAACGC
CAGCAACGCGGCCTTTTTACGGTTCCTGGCCTTTTGCTGGCCTTTTGCTCACATGTTCTTTCCTGCGTTA
TCCCCTGATTCTGTGGATAACCGTATTACCGCCATGCAT
